Addgene plasmid #160792: pLKO.1P POLD1_2
Purpose: Suppress POLD1
Depositing lab: Richard Possemato. Depositing organization: NYU Grossman School of Medicine. Publication: Hyperactive CDK2 Activity in Basal-like Breast Cancer Imposes a Genome Integrity Liability that Can Be Exploited by Targeting DNA Polymerase epsilon. Sviderskiy VO, Blumenberg L, Gorodetsky E, Karakousi TR, Hirsh N, Alvarez SW, Terzi EM, Kaparos E, Whiten GC, Ssebyala S, Tonzi P, Mir H, Neel BG, Huang TT, Adams S, Ruggles KV, Possemato R. Mol Cell. 2020 Oct 28. pii: S1097-2765(20)30723-1. doi: 10.1016/j.molcel.2020.10.016. PubMed 33152268.
Backbone
  Vector backbone: pLKO.1P
  Backbone manufacturer: The RNAi Consortium
  Backbone size w/o insert (bp): 7466
  Vector type: Lentiviral
  Selectable markers: Puromycin
Growth in bacteria
  Bacterial resistance: Ampicillin, 100 μg/mL
  Growth temperature: 37°C
  Growth strain: NEB Stable
  Copy number: High Copy
Gene/Insert
  Gene/Insert name: shPOLD1_2
  gRNA/shRNA sequence: CCTGCCCATTGACACGCAGTA
  Species: H. sapiens (human)
  Cloning method: Restriction Enzyme; 5′ cloning site AgeI (unknown if destroyed); 3′ cloning site EcoRI (not destroyed)
  Sequencing primers: 5′ GCA TAT ACG ATA CAA GGC TGT TAG AG
Terms and licenses: Academic/Nonprofit Terms; Industry Terms: Not Available to Industry
How to cite: pLKO.1P POLD1_2 was a gift from Richard Possemato (Addgene plasmid # 160792 ; http://n2t.net/addgene:160792 ; RRID:Addgene_160792)
