[The description below was written by a language model from this plasmid's Addgene catalogue record and pLannotate feature annotations shown in this document.]
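Description:
pLKO.1P POLD1_2 is a lentiviral shRNA vector built on the pLKO.1P backbone from The RNAi Consortium and designed to suppress human POLD1. In bacteria it is maintained as a high-copy plasmid through a ColE1/pUC-type origin and selected with ampicillin via the β-lactamase gene. An f1 origin, an SV40 origin and remnants of a lac/lacZα cloning region with T7 and T3 promoters are also annotated in the backbone.

The payload is a short hairpin, shPOLD1_2, cloned between the AgeI and EcoRI sites immediately downstream of the human U6 promoter, an RNA polymerase III promoter suited to producing small, defined transcripts that are processed into siRNA by the cellular RNAi machinery. The hairpin itself is not called as a feature in the annotation, but the unannotated gap between the U6 promoter and the cPPT/CTS is consistent with its position. Downstream, a human PGK promoter drives puromycin N-acetyltransferase, so transduced mammalian cells can be selected with puromycin.

These cassettes lie within an HIV-1-derived transfer genome. An RSV promoter fused to a truncated 5' LTR drives Tat-independent genomic RNA synthesis. The Ψ packaging signal with a partial gag sequence directs encapsidation, the RRE allows Rev-dependent nuclear export, and the cPPT/CTS aids nuclear import. The ΔU3 self-inactivating 3' LTR disables LTR promoter activity after integration. Viral structural and envelope functions are absent and must be supplied in trans.

The sequenced record is 7,084 nt, somewhat shorter than the listed 7,466 bp backbone size, possibly because a stuffer was replaced on cloning, although the record does not say so. The construct is used for stable knockdown of POLD1, and the associated work concerns DNA polymerase dependencies in basal-like breast cancer.
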