Features (pLannotate 1.2.2; 25 found; start..end, strand, type, name):
      1..241     +  promoter       U6 promoter: RNA polymerase III promoter for human U6 snRNA
    346..463     +  misc_feature   cPPT/CTS: central polypurine tract and central termination sequence of HIV-1
    512..1022    +  promoter       hPGK promoter: human phosphoglycerate kinase 1 promoter
   1044..1643    +  CDS            PuroR: puromycin N-acetyltransferase; pac from Streptomyces alboniger; confers resistance to puromycin
   1686..1769    +  CDS            nef (fragment): NEF_HV1Z2 - Experimental evidence at protein level: Swiss-Prot protein existence level 1. Extracellular Nef protein targets CD4(+) T-lymphocytes for apoptosis by interacting with CXCR4 surface receptors. From Human immunodeficiency virus type 1 group M subtype D (isolate Z2/CDC-Z34) (HIV-1).
   1771..2004    +  LTR            3' LTR (ΔU3): self-inactivating 3' long terminal repeat (LTR) from HIV-1
   2076..2197    +  polyA_signal   SV40 poly(A) signal: SV40 polyadenylation signal
   2237..2372    +  rep_origin     SV40 ori: SV40 origin of replication
   2393..2411    -  promoter       T7 promoter: promoter for bacteriophage T7 RNA polymerase
   2419..2574    +  CDS            lacZα (fragment): LacZα fragment of β-galactosidase; lacZ fragment
   2579..3007    +  rep_origin     f1 ori (sequence partly withheld): f1 bacteriophage origin of replication; arrow indicates direction of (+) strand synthesis
   3060..3164    +  promoter       AmpR promoter: bla
   3165..4025    +  CDS            AmpR: β-lactamase; bla; confers resistance to ampicillin, carbenicillin, and related antibiotics
   4196..4784    +  rep_origin     ori: high-copy-number ColE1/pMB1/pBR322/pUC origin of replication
   4967..5059    +  CDS            lacI (fragment): lac repressor; lacI; The lac repressor binds to the lac operator to inhibit transcription in E. coli. This inhibition can be relieved by adding lactose or isopropyl-β-D-thiogalactopyranoside (IPTG).
   5072..5093    +  protein_bind   CAP binding site: CAP binding activates transcription in the presence of cAMP. E. coli catabolite activator protein
   5108..5138    +  promoter       lac promoter: promoter for the E. coli lac operon
   5146..5162    +  protein_bind   lac operator: The lac repressor binds to the lac operator to inhibit transcription in E. coli. This inhibition can be relieved by adding lactose or isopropyl-β-D-thiogalactopyranoside (IPTG). lac repressor encoded by lacI
   5207..5225    +  promoter       T3 promoter: promoter for bacteriophage T3 RNA polymerase
   5253..5479    +  promoter       RSV promoter: Rous sarcoma virus enhancer/promoter
   5480..5660    +  LTR            5' LTR (truncated): truncated 5' long terminal repeat (LTR) from HIV-1
   5707..5832    +  misc_feature   HIV-1 Ψ: packaging signal of human immunodeficiency virus type 1
   5816..6179    +  CDS            HIV-1 gag (fragment): gag protein from human immunodeficiency virus 1; gag
   6325..6558    +  misc_feature   RRE: The Rev response element (RRE) of HIV-1 allows for Rev-dependent mRNA export from the nucleus to the cytoplasm.
   6935..7035    +  CDS            Rev (fragment): human immunodeficiency virus 1 (HIV-1) Rev protein; rev; enhances nuclear export of unspliced and incompletely spliced viral mRNAs
>Addgene plasmid #160792 | pLKO.1P POLD1_2 | addgene full sequence | sequence record 315736 | Addgene NGS Result
GAGGGCCTATTTCCCATGATTCCTTCATATTTGCATATACGATACAAGGCTGTTAGAGAGATAATTGGAA
TTAATTTGACTGTAAACACAAAGATATTAGTACAAAATACGTGACGTAGAAAGTAATAATTTCTTGGGTA
GTTTGCAGTTTTAAAATTATGTTTTAAAATGGACTATCATATGCTTACCGTAACTTGAAAGTATTTCGAT
TTCTTGGCTTTATATATCTTGTGGAAAGGACGAAACACCGGCCTGCCCATTGACACGCAGTACTCGAGTA
CTGCGTGTCAATGGGCAGGTTTTTGAATTCTCGACCTCGAGACAAATGGCAGTATTCATCCACAATTTTA
AAAGAAAAGGGGGGATTGGGGGGTACAGTGCAGGGGAAAGAATAGTAGACATAATAGCAACAGACATACA
AACTAAAGAATTACAAAAACAAATTACAAAAATTCAAAATTTTCGGGTTTATTACAGGGACAGCAGAGAT
CCACTTTGGCCGCGGCTCGAGGGGGTTGGGGTTGCGCCTTTTCCAAGGCAGCCCTGGGTTTGCGCAGGGA
CGCGGCTGCTCTGGGCGTGGTTCCGGGAAACGCAGCGGCGCCGACCCTGGGTCTCGCACATTCTTCACGT
CCGTTCGCAGCGTCACCCGGATCTTCGCCGCTACCCTTGTGGGCCCCCCGGCGACGCTTCCTGCTCCGCC
CCTAAGTCGGGAAGGTTCCTTGCGGTTCGCGGCGTGCCGGACGTGACAAACGGAAGCCGCACGTCTCACT
AGTACCCTCGCAGACGGACAGCGCCAGGGAGCAATGGCAGCGCGCCGACCGCGATGGGCTGTGGCCAATA
GCGGCTGCTCAGCAGGGCGCGCCGAGAGCAGCGGCCGGGAAGGGGCGGTGCGGGAGGCGGGGTGTGGGGC
GGTAGTGTGGGCCCTGTTCCTGCCCGCGCGGTGTTCCGCATTCTGCAAGCCTCCGGAGCGCACGTCGGCA
GTCGGCTCCCTCGTTGACCGAATCACCGACCTCTCTCCCCAGGGGGATCCACCGGAGCTTACCATGACCG
AGTACAAGCCCACGGTGCGCCTCGCCACCCGCGACGACGTCCCCAGGGCCGTACGCACCCTCGCCGCCGC
GTTCGCCGACTACCCCGCCACGCGCCACACCGTCGATCCGGACCGCCACATCGAGCGGGTCACCGAGCTG
CAAGAACTCTTCCTCACGCGCGTCGGGCTCGACATCGGCAAGGTGTGGGTCGCGGACGACGGCGCCGCGG
TGGCGGTCTGGACCACGCCGGAGAGCGTCGAAGCGGGGGCGGTGTTCGCCGAGATCGGCCCGCGCATGGC
CGAGTTGAGCGGTTCCCGGCTGGCCGCGCAGCAACAGATGGAAGGCCTCCTGGCGCCGCACCGGCCCAAG
GAGCCCGCGTGGTTCCTGGCCACCGTCGGCGTCTCGCCCGACCACCAGGGCAAGGGTCTGGGCAGCGCCG
TCGTGCTCCCCGGAGTGGAGGCGGCCGAGCGCGCCGGGGTGCCCGCCTTCCTGGAGACCTCCGCGCCCCG
CAACCTCCCCTTCTACGAGCGGCTCGGCTTCACCGTCACCGCCGACGTCGAGGTGCCCGAAGGACCGCGC
ACCTGGTGCATGACCCGCAAGCCCGGTGCCTGACGCCCGCCCCACGACCCGCAGCGCCCGACCGAAAGGA
GCGCACGACCCCATGCATCGGTACCTTTAAGACCAATGACTTACAAGGCAGCTGTAGATCTTAGCCACTT
TTTAAAAGAAAAGGGGGGACTGGAAGGGCTAATTCACTCCCAACGAAGACAAGATCTGCTTTTTGCTTGT
ACTGGGTCTCTCTGGTTAGACCAGATCTGAGCCTGGGAGCTCTCTGGCTAACTAGGGAACCCACTGCTTA
AGCCTCAATAAAGCTTGCCTTGAGTGCTTCAAGTAGTGTGTGCCCGTCTGTTGTGTGACTCTGGTAACTA
GAGATCCCTCAGACCCTTTTAGTCAGTGTGGAAAATCTCTAGCAGTAGTAGTTCATGTCATCTTATTATT
CAGTATTTATAACTTGCAAAGAAATGAATATCAGAGAGTGAGAGGAACTTGTTTATTGCAGCTTATAATG
GTTACAAATAAAGCAATAGCATCACAAATTTCACAAATAAAGCATTTTTTTCACTGCATTCTAGTTGTGG
TTTGTCCAAACTCATCAATGTATCTTATCATGTCTGGCTCTAGCTATCCCGCCCCTAACTCCGCCCATCC
CGCCCCTAACTCCGCCCAGTTCCGCCCATTCTCCGCCCCATGGCTGACTAATTTTTTTTATTTATGCAGA
GGCCGAGGCCGCCTCGGCCTCTGAGCTATTCCAGAAGTAGTGAGGAGGCTTTTTTGGAGGCCTAGGGACG
TACCCAATTCGCCCTATAGTGAGTCGTATTACGCGCGCTCACTGGCCGTCGTTTTACAACGTCGTGACTG
GGAAAACCCTGGCGTTACCCAACTTAATCGCCTTGCAGCACATCCCCCTTTCGCCAGCTGGCGTAATAGC
GAAGAGGCCCGCACCGATCGCCCTTCCCAACAGTTGCGCAGCCTGAATGGCGAATGGG
[124 nt withheld, positions 2579-2702]
C
[91 nt withheld, positions 2704-2794]
A
[49 nt withheld, positions 2796-2844]
CCTTTGACGTTGGAGTCCACGTTCTTT
[37 nt withheld, positions 2872-2908]
ACCCTATCTCGGTCTATTCTTTTGATTTATAAGGGATTTTGCCGATTTCGGCCTATTGGTTAAAAAATGA
GCTGATTTAACAAAAATTTAACGCGAATTTTAACAAAATATTAACGCTTACAATTTAGGTGGCACTTTTC
GGGGAAATGTGCGCGGAACCCCTATTTGTTTATTTTTCTAAATACATTCAAATATGTATCCGCTCATGAG
ACAATAACCCTGATAAATGCTTCAATAATATTGAAAAAGGAAGAGTATGAGTATTCAACATTTCCGTGTC
GCCCTTATTCCCTTTTTTGCGGCATTTTGCCTTCCTGTTTTTGCTCACCCAGAAACGCTGGTGAAAGTAA
AAGATGCTGAAGATCAGTTGGGTGCACGAGTGGGTTACATCGAACTGGATCTCAACAGCGGTAAGATCCT
TGAGAGTTTTCGCCCCGAAGAACGTTTTCCAATGATGAGCACTTTTAAAGTTCTGCTATGTGGCGCGGTA
TTATCCCGTATTGACGCCGGGCAAGAGCAACTCGGTCGCCGCATACACTATTCTCAGAATGACTTGGTTG
AGTACTCACCAGTCACAGAAAAGCATCTTACGGATGGCATGACAGTAAGAGAATTATGCAGTGCTGCCAT
AACCATGAGTGATAACACTGCGGCCAACTTACTTCTGACAACGATCGGAGGACCGAAGGAGCTAACCGCT
TTTTTGCACAACATGGGGGATCATGTAACTCGCCTTGATCGTTGGGAACCGGAGCTGAATGAAGCCATAC
CAAACGACGAGCGTGACACCACGATGCCTGTAGCAATGGCAACAACGTTGCGCAAACTATTAACTGGCGA
ACTACTTACTCTAGCTTCCCGGCAACAATTAATAGACTGGATGGAGGCGGATAAAGTTGCAGGACCACTT
CTGCGCTCGGCCCTTCCGGCTGGCTGGTTTATTGCTGATAAATCTGGAGCCGGTGAGCGTGGGTCTCGCG
GTATCATTGCAGCACTGGGGCCAGATGGTAAGCCCTCCCGTATCGTAGTTATCTACACGACGGGGAGTCA
GGCAACTATGGATGAACGAAATAGACAGATCGCTGAGATAGGTGCCTCACTGATTAAGCATTGGTAACTG
TCAGACCAAGTTTACTCATATATACTTTAGATTGATTTAAAACTTCATTTTTAATTTAAAAGGATCTAGG
TGAAGATCCTTTTTGATAATCTCATGACCAAAATCCCTTAACGTGAGTTTTCGTTCCACTGAGCGTCAGA
CCCCGTAGAAAAGATCAAAGGATCTTCTTGAGATCCTTTTTTTCTGCGCGTAATCTGCTGCTTGCAAACA
AAAAAACCACCGCTACCAGCGGTGGTTTGTTTGCCGGATCAAGAGCTACCAACTCTTTTTCCGAAGGTAA
CTGGCTTCAGCAGAGCGCAGATACCAAATACTGTTCTTCTAGTGTAGCCGTAGTTAGGCCACCACTTCAA
GAACTCTGTAGCACCGCCTACATACCTCGCTCTGCTAATCCTGTTACCAGTGGCTGCTGCCAGTGGCGAT
AAGTCGTGTCTTACCGGGTTGGACTCAAGACGATAGTTACCGGATAAGGCGCAGCGGTCGGGCTGAACGG
GGGGTTCGTGCACACAGCCCAGCTTGGAGCGAACGACCTACACCGAACTGAGATACCTACAGCGTGAGCT
ATGAGAAAGCGCCACGCTTCCCGAAGGGAGAAAGGCGGACAGGTATCCGGTAAGCGGCAGGGTCGGAACA
GGAGAGCGCACGAGGGAGCTTCCAGGGGGAAACGCCTGGTATCTTTATAGTCCTGTCGGGTTTCGCCACC
TCTGACTTGAGCGTCGATTTTTGTGATGCTCGTCAGGGGGGCGGAGCCTATGGAAAAACGCCAGCAACGC
GGCCTTTTTACGGTTCCTGGCCTTTTGCTGGCCTTTTGCTCACATGTTCTTTCCTGCGTTATCCCCTGAT
TCTGTGGATAACCGTATTACCGCCTTTGAGTGAGCTGATACCGCTCGCCGCAGCCGAACGACCGAGCGCA
GCGAGTCAGTGAGCGAGGAAGCGGAAGAGCGCCCAATACGCAAACCGCCTCTCCCCGCGCGTTGGCCGAT
TCATTAATGCAGCTGGCACGACAGGTTTCCCGACTGGAAAGCGGGCAGTGAGCGCAACGCAATTAATGTG
AGTTAGCTCACTCATTAGGCACCCCAGGCTTTACACTTTATGCTTCCGGCTCGTATGTTGTGTGGAATTG
TGAGCGGATAACAATTTCACACAGGAAACAGCTATGACCATGATTACGCCAAGCGCGCAATTAACCCTCA
CTAAAGGGAACAAAAGCTGGAGCTGCAAGCTTAATGTAGTCTTATGCAATACTCTTGTAGTCTTGCAACA
TGGTAACGATGAGTTAGCAACATGCCTTACAAGGAGAGAAAAAGCACCGTGCATGCCGATTGGTGGAAGT
AAGGTGGTACGATCGTGCCTTATTAGGAAGGCAACAGACGGGTCTGACATGGATTGGACGAACCACTGAA
TTGCCGCATTGCAGAGATATTGTATTTAAGTGCCTAGCTCGATACATAAACGGGTCTCTCTGGTTAGACC
AGATCTGAGCCTGGGAGCTCTCTGGCTAACTAGGGAACCCACTGCTTAAGCCTCAATAAAGCTTGCCTTG
AGTGCTTCAAGTAGTGTGTGCCCGTCTGTTGTGTGACTCTGGTAACTAGAGATCCCTCAGACCCTTTTAG
TCAGTGTGGAAAATCTCTAGCAGTGGCGCCCGAACAGGGACTTGAAAGCGAAAGGGAAACCAGAGGAGCT
CTCTCGACGCAGGACTCGGCTTGCTGAAGCGCGCACGGCAAGAGGCGAGGGGCGGCGACTGGTGAGTACG
CCAAAAATTTTGACTAGCGGAGGCTAGAAGGAGAGAGATGGGTGCGAGAGCGTCAGTATTAAGCGGGGGA
GAATTAGATCGCGATGGGAAAAAATTCGGTTAAGGCCAGGGGGAAAGAAAAAATATAAATTAAAACATAT
AGTATGGGCAAGCAGGGAGCTAGAACGATTCGCAGTTAATCCTGGCCTGTTAGAAACATCAGAAGGCTGT
AGACAAATACTGGGACAGCTACAACCATCCCTTCAGACAGGATCAGAAGAACTTAGATCATTATATAATA
CAGTAGCAACCCTCTATTGTGTGCATCAAAGGATAGAGATAAAAGACACCAAGGAAGCTTTAGACAAGAT
AGAGGAAGAGCAAAACAAAAGTAAGACCACCGCACAGCAAGCGGCCGCTGATCTTCAGACCTGGAGGAGG
AGATATGAGGGACAATTGGAGAAGTGAATTATATAAATATAAAGTAGTAAAAATTGAACCATTAGGAGTA
GCACCCACCAAGGCAAAGAGAAGAGTGGTGCAGAGAGAAAAAAGAGCAGTGGGAATAGGAGCTTTGTTCC
TTGGGTTCTTGGGAGCAGCAGGAAGCACTATGGGCGCAGCGTCAATGACGCTGACGGTACAGGCCAGACA
ATTATTGTCTGGTATAGTGCAGCAGCAGAACAATTTGCTGAGGGCTATTGAGGCGCAACAGCATCTGTTG
CAACTCACAGTCTGGGGCATCAAGCAGCTCCAGGCAAGAATCCTGGCTGTGGAAAGATACCTAAAGGATC
AACAGCTCCTGGGGATTTGGGGTTGCTCTGGAAAACTCATTTGCACCACTGCTGTGCCTTGGAATGCTAG
TTGGAGTAATAAATCTCTGGAACAGATTTGGAATCACACGACCTGGATGGAGTGGGACAGAGAAATTAAC
AATTACACAAGCTTAATACACTCCTTAATTGAAGAATCGCAAAACCAGCAAGAAAAGAATGAACAAGAAT
TATTGGAATTAGATAAATGGGCAAGTTTGTGGAATTGGTTTAACATAACAAATTGGCTGTGGTATATAAA
ATTATTCATAATGATAGTAGGAGGCTTGGTAGGTTTAAGAATAGTTTTTGCTGTACTTTCTATAGTGAAT
AGAGTTAGGCAGGGATATTCACCATTATCGTTTCAGACCCACCTCCCAACCCCGAGGGGACCCGACAGGC
CCGAAGGAATAGAAGAAGAAGGTGGAGAGAGAGACAGAGACAGATCCATTCGATTAGTGAACGGATCTCG
ACGGTATCGATCACGAGACTAGCCTCGAGCGGCCGCCCCCTTCACC
